>Addgene plasmid #29067 | pEMS1152 | addgene partial sequence | sequence record 39629 | EGFP-N 5'-CGTCGCCGTCCAGCTCGACCAG-3'
ACCATGGTGGCGGAAGTTCCTATACCTTTTGAAGAATAGGAACTTCGGAATAGGAACTTCGGCGCGCCGG
AACCTCTGGATCTGCCAGTCAGCCACCCTGTCCTGCTCAGACTTTACCAGAGACGAGTATTTCCCTTTCC
TTCCCTCTAAGAGCATTTTATTTGCAGAGTTAGCCAATAGTATCTTGTTTCCTGTAAGGGAGACTATCTT
TAGATGCTGCCACAGGCAAGCTCAGATACTCCAGGGTGGAGGCCAGCTGCCAACAGGAGGGCCTGACTTT
ATAAACCTGGAAGATCTAAACCTCAGGGAAGACTGCGGAGCTGGAGGGAGAGAGGTGCCACTTACCCCAA
CCTGGAGGTGGGGGGCAGGGAGTAGGCCCTGCAGTCAGCAAAGCACAGCACAGTCAGCTCTCATTAATGG
GGAGCCTTCAGGAAGCTGGGAGAGCTCATGGGGCCCTCAGCTTCCCTGCCCATGAGAGGGAGCCCAGAGT
ACTCACTGGACCACACTGGGGCACACACAGCTCTTCTCCTCAAAGTGCAGTCCCAGGCACTGGGAGCTTA
TTAAAGACAGC
