>Addgene plasmid #29067 | pEMS1152 | addgene partial sequence | sequence record 39789 | pEMS1307-fwd 5'-ccgcacgtctaagaaaccat-3'
GGCGTATCACGAGGCCCTTTCGTCTTCAAGAATTAATTCCGATCATATTCAATAACCCTTAATGAATTCG
AGCTCCTAGGCCGGCCGCCTGCTGGAACAAACTGTCTTCTCCCCATGCTCCCACTCTCCCCTGCTCCTCC
CTCCTTCAATAAGCCTCCTGTTTTTATTATTTTCCCCCTCGTTTTCTTCCTATTTTCTTTCTTTTTAGGT
CTCCTCTCAGATCTGCCCTCCAGCCACAGTCCCCTTCCAGGAAGGGGAAAGGCCACAGAGGGGTAGGCGG
AGGGGAGAAATGGCATTGGGCAGGGGGGGTGGGTGATGGGTGGGGTGGGGCACCGTGTGCAGCCCTAAAT
GTGAGTGAGGGAAGGCCCGAGGCTGATGCCTCCATATGCCTCTGCTTCCCCACACTGAACCNTCAGGAAG
TGTGGGCCAAGCANGAGTCTCCCTCANAACCACAGCCATCCCCCCTACTTAGAGGACCTGTGCCTGAGCT
TCCACCCTGGCTTACTTCCCACAGGAGGCTAGGAAGCCCTTGCTAATCA
