[The description below was written by a language model from this plasmid's Addgene catalogue record.]
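Description:
pEMS1152 is a plasmid from the Pleiades Promoter Project, a resource of human-derived MiniPromoters designed to drive selective gene expression in defined brain regions and cell types. It is built on the large pEMS1307 backbone (about 16.5 kb without insert), is maintained in E. coli as a high-copy plasmid, and is selected with ampicillin. The record gives no feature table, so the origin of replication and the other backbone elements that account for its size are not stated here.

The insert is Ple47, a roughly 3.7 kb MiniPromoter assembled from human regulatory sequence of the CX3CR1 gene (CX3C chemokine receptor 1). It was cloned by restriction digestion between FseI and AscI sites. Although the catalogue lists EGFP-NLS as a C-terminal tag on the backbone, the insert is a promoter element rather than a coding sequence. The arrangement is therefore best read as Ple47 sitting upstream of a backbone-encoded EGFP reporter carrying a nuclear localization signal. The NLS concentrates fluorescence in the nuclei of cells where the promoter is active, which makes positive cells easier to identify and count in tissue.

The construct was made to test whether this compact set of CX3CR1 regulatory regions can direct expression in vivo. According to the record, the result was negative: eGFP reporter expression was not detected in the brain or the eye. pEMS1152 therefore mainly documents a MiniPromoter design that did not give detectable expression in these tissues, and it can serve as a reference or starting point for redesigning CX3CR1-based regulatory elements. The delivery or integration method is not stated in the record.
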