Addgene plasmid #29067: pEMS1152
Purpose: Expression of the eGFP reporter gene was not detected in the brain and eye.
Depositing lab: Elizabeth Simpson. Depositing organization: University of British Columbia. Publication: A regulatory toolbox of MiniPromoters to drive selective expression in the brain. Portales-Casamar E, Swanson DJ, Liu L, de Leeuw CN, Banks KG, Ho Sui SJ, Fulton DL, Ali J, Amirabbasi M, Arenillas DJ, Babyak N, Black SF, Bonaguro RJ, Brauer E, Candido TR, Castellarin M, Chen J, Chen Y, Cheng JC, Chopra V, Docking TR, Dreolini L, D'Souza CA, Flynn EK, Glenn R, Hatakka K, Hearty TG, Imanian B, Jiang S, Khorasan-zadeh S, Komljenovic I, Laprise S, Liao NY, Lim JS, Lithwick S, Liu F, Liu J, Lu M, McConechy M, McLeod AJ, Milisavljevic M, Mis J, O'Connor K, Palma B, Palmquist DL, Schmouth JF, Swanson MI, Tam B, Ticoll A, Turner JL, Varhol R, Vermeulen J, Watkins RF, Wilson G, Wong BK, Wong SH, Wong TY, Yang GS, Ypsilanti AR, Jones SJ, Holt RA, Goldowitz D, Wasserman WW, Simpson EM. Proc Natl Acad Sci U S A. 2010 Sep 21. 107(38):16589-94. 10.1073/pnas.1009158107 PubMed 20807748.
Backbone
  Vector backbone: pEMS1307
  Backbone size w/o insert (bp): 16482
  Vector type: Pleiades Promoter Project [sic, Pleaides Plieades]
Growth in bacteria
  Bacterial resistance: Ampicillin, 100 μg/mL
  Growth temperature: 37°C
  Growth strain: DH5alpha
  Growth instructions: DH10B
  Copy number: High Copy
Gene/Insert
  Gene/Insert name: Ple47 (alt names: CX3CR1; CX3C chemokine receptor 1)
  Species: H. sapiens (human)
  Insert size (bp): 3672
  Entrez Gene: CX3CR1 (a.k.a. CCRL1, CMKBRL1, CMKDR1, GPR13, GPRV28, V28)
  Tag / fusion protein: EGFP-NLS (C terminal on backbone)
  Cloning method: Restriction Enzyme; 5′ cloning site FseI (unknown if destroyed); 3′ cloning site AscI (unknown if destroyed)
  Sequencing primers: 5′ Unknown
Terms and licenses: Academic/Nonprofit Terms; Industry Terms: Not Available to Industry
How to cite: pEMS1152 was a gift from Elizabeth Simpson (Addgene plasmid # 29067 ; http://n2t.net/addgene:29067 ; RRID:Addgene_29067)
